Addgene plasmid #142345: TFORF2644
Purpose: Lentiviral vector for overexpressing transcription factor ORFs with unique 24-bp barcodes. Barcodes facilitate identification of transcription factors in pooled screens.
Depositing lab: Feng Zhang. Depositing organization: Broad Institute. Publication: A transcription factor atlas of directed differentiation. Joung J, Ma S, Tay T, Geiger-Schuller KR, Kirchgatterer PC, Verdine VK, Guo B, Arias-Garcia MA, Allen WE, Singh A, Kuksenko O, Abudayyeh OO, Gootenberg JS, Fu Z, Macrae RK, Buenrostro JD, Regev A, Zhang F. Cell. 2023 Jan 5;186(1):209-229.e26. doi: 10.1016/j.cell.2022.11.026. PubMed 36608654.
Backbone
  Vector backbone: pLX_TRC317
  Backbone manufacturer: Broad Institute Genetic Perturbation Platform
  Backbone size w/o insert (bp): 8264
  Vector type: Mammalian Expression, Lentiviral
  Selectable markers: Puromycin
Growth in bacteria
  Bacterial resistance: Ampicillin, 100 μg/mL
  Growth temperature: 37°C
  Growth strain: NEB Stable
  Copy number: High Copy
Gene/Insert
  Gene/Insert name: PAX3
  Species: H. sapiens (human)
  Insert size (bp): 722
  Entrez Gene: PAX3 (a.k.a. CDHS, HUP2, PAX-3, WS1, WS3)
  Promoter: EF1a
  Cloning method: Unknown
  Sequencing primers: 5′ GGGTGGAGACTGAAGTTAGGCCAG; 3′ CACATAGCGTAAAAGGAGCAACATAG
Terms and licenses: Academic/Nonprofit Terms; Industry Terms: Not Available to Industry
Depositor comments: NM_013942,ENST00000258387 . The transcription factor ORF portion of this plasmid was synthesized by Genewiz. Please test multiple small colonies in case of plasmid recombination. To make this collection available in a timely manner, a portion of this collection was not fully sequenced by Addgene. If an Addgene verified full plasmid sequence is not available, please contact us prior to placing an order to request the full sequence.
How to cite: TFORF2644 was a gift from Feng Zhang (Addgene plasmid # 142345 ; http://n2t.net/addgene:142345 ; RRID:Addgene_142345)
