[The description below was written by a language model from this plasmid's Addgene catalogue record and pLannotate feature annotations shown in this document.]
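Description:
TFORF2644 is a third-generation-style, self-inactivating lentiviral expression plasmid built on the pLX_TRC317 backbone. It belongs to a barcoded transcription factor ORF collection designed for overexpression in mammalian cells. In bacteria it is maintained through a high-copy ColE1/pUC-type origin and selected with ampicillin via the bla gene. An f1 origin and remnants of a lac/lacZα cloning region flanked by T7 and T3 promoters are also present in the backbone. The depositor notes a risk of recombination, which is common for LTR-containing plasmids.

The viral genome is transcribed from an RSV promoter fused to a truncated HIV-1 5' LTR. It carries the Ψ packaging signal with a partial gag sequence, the Rev response element, a cPPT/CTS element, and a ΔU3 3' LTR followed by an SV40 polyadenylation signal. Packaging therefore depends on helper functions supplied in trans, and the integrated provirus lacks LTR promoter activity.

Two expression units lie within the transfer region. An SV40 early promoter drives puromycin N-acetyltransferase for selection of transduced cells. Downstream, the EF-1α promoter drives a human PAX3 ORF, with a WPRE placed after it to enhance transcript stability and expression. The insert is recorded as 722 bp and corresponds to a short PAX3 isoform; the annotation matches only part of the reference PAX3 protein, which fits this. According to the record, each construct carries a unique 24-bp barcode, although it is not annotated in the feature table. The barcode allows the transcription factor to be identified in pooled screens, such as those for factors directing cell differentiation.
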