Features (pLannotate 1.2.2; 31 found; start..end, strand, type, name):
      5..231     +  promoter       RSV promoter: Rous sarcoma virus enhancer/promoter
    232..412     +  LTR            5' LTR (truncated): truncated 5' long terminal repeat (LTR) from HIV-1
    459..584     +  misc_feature   HIV-1 Ψ: packaging signal of human immunodeficiency virus type 1
    568..931     +  CDS            HIV-1 gag (fragment): gag protein from human immunodeficiency virus 1; gag
   1077..1310    +  misc_feature   RRE: The Rev response element (RRE) of HIV-1 allows for Rev-dependent mRNA export from the nucleus to the cytoplasm.
   1687..1713    +  CDS            Rev (fragment): human immunodeficiency virus 1 (HIV-1) Rev protein; rev; enhances nuclear export of unspliced and incompletely spliced viral mRNAs
   1720..1743    +  promoter       SV40 promoter (fragment): SV40 early promoter
   1744..1815    +  promoter       SV40 promoter (fragment): SV40 enhancer and early promoter
   1839..1974    +  rep_origin     SV40 ori: SV40 origin of replication
   2020..2616    +  CDS            PuroR (fragment): puromycin N-acetyltransferase; pac from Streptomyces; confers resistance to puromycin
   2665..2782    +  misc_feature   cPPT/CTS: central polypurine tract and central termination sequence of HIV-1
   2847..2913    +  CDS            small t antigen (fragment): SV40 (simian virus 40) small t antigen
   2920..4098    +  promoter       EF-1α promoter: strong constitutive promoter for human elongation factor EF-1α
   4115..4708    +  CDS            PAX3 (fragment): PAX3_HUMAN - Also known as HUP2. Experimental evidence at protein level: Swiss-Prot protein existence level 1. Transcription factor that may regulate cell proliferation, migration and apoptosis. Involved in neural development and myogenesis. Transcriptional activator of MITF, acting synergistically with SOX10 (PubMed:21965087). From Homo sapiens (Human).
   4748..4801    +  promoter       U6 promoter (fragment): RNA polymerase III promoter for human U6 snRNA
   4843..5431    +  misc_feature   WPRE: woodchuck hepatitis virus posttranscriptional regulatory element
   5482..5501    +  misc_feature   cPPT/CTS (fragment): central polypurine tract and central termination sequence of HIV-1
   5503..5736    +  LTR            3' LTR (ΔU3): self-inactivating 3' long terminal repeat (LTR) from HIV-1
   5814..5935    +  polyA_signal   SV40 poly(A) signal: SV40 polyadenylation signal
   5975..6110    +  rep_origin     SV40 ori: SV40 origin of replication
   6131..6149    -  promoter       T7 promoter: promoter for bacteriophage T7 RNA polymerase
   6157..6312    +  CDS            lacZα (fragment): LacZα fragment of β-galactosidase; lacZ fragment
   6317..6745    +  rep_origin     f1 ori (sequence partly withheld): f1 bacteriophage origin of replication; arrow indicates direction of (+) strand synthesis
   6798..6902    +  promoter       AmpR promoter: bla
   6903..7763    +  CDS            AmpR: β-lactamase; bla; confers resistance to ampicillin, carbenicillin, and related antibiotics
   7934..8522    +  rep_origin     ori: high-copy-number ColE1/pMB1/pBR322/pUC origin of replication
   8705..8797    +  CDS            lacI (fragment): lac repressor; lacI; The lac repressor binds to the lac operator to inhibit transcription in E. coli. This inhibition can be relieved by adding lactose or isopropyl-β-D-thiogalactopyranoside (IPTG).
   8810..8831    +  protein_bind   CAP binding site: CAP binding activates transcription in the presence of cAMP. E. coli catabolite activator protein
   8846..8876    +  promoter       lac promoter: promoter for the E. coli lac operon
   8884..8900    +  protein_bind   lac operator: The lac repressor binds to the lac operator to inhibit transcription in E. coli. This inhibition can be relieved by adding lactose or isopropyl-β-D-thiogalactopyranoside (IPTG). lac repressor encoded by lacI
   8945..8963    +  promoter       T3 promoter: promoter for bacteriophage T3 RNA polymerase
>Addgene plasmid #142345 | TFORF2644 | addgene full sequence | sequence record 397150 | Addgene NGS Result
TTAATGTAGTCTTATGCAATACTCTTGTAGTCTTGCAACATGGTAACGATGAGTTAGCAACATGCCTTAC
AAGGAGAGAAAAAGCACCGTGCATGCCGATTGGTGGAAGTAAGGTGGTACGATCGTGCCTTATTAGGAAG
GCAACAGACGGGTCTGACATGGATTGGACGAACCACTGAATTGCCGCATTGCAGAGATATTGTATTTAAG
TGCCTAGCTCGATACATAAACGGGTCTCTCTGGTTAGACCAGATCTGAGCCTGGGAGCTCTCTGGCTAAC
TAGGGAACCCACTGCTTAAGCCTCAATAAAGCTTGCCTTGAGTGCTTCAAGTAGTGTGTGCCCGTCTGTT
GTGTGACTCTGGTAACTAGAGATCCCTCAGACCCTTTTAGTCAGTGTGGAAAATCTCTAGCAGTGGCGCC
CGAACAGGGACTTGAAAGCGAAAGGGAAACCAGAGGAGCTCTCTCGACGCAGGACTCGGCTTGCTGAAGC
GCGCACGGCAAGAGGCGAGGGGCGGCGACTGGTGAGTACGCCAAAAATTTTGACTAGCGGAGGCTAGAAG
GAGAGAGATGGGTGCGAGAGCGTCAGTATTAAGCGGGGGAGAATTAGATCGCGATGGGAAAAAATTCGGT
TAAGGCCAGGGGGAAAGAAAAAATATAAATTAAAACATATAGTATGGGCAAGCAGGGAGCTAGAACGATT
CGCAGTTAATCCTGGCCTGTTAGAAACATCAGAAGGCTGTAGACAAATACTGGGACAGCTACAACCATCC
CTTCAGACAGGATCAGAAGAACTTAGATCATTATATAATACAGTAGCAACCCTCTATTGTGTGCATCAAA
GGATAGAGATAAAAGACACCAAGGAAGCTTTAGACAAGATAGAGGAAGAGCAAAACAAAAGTAAGACCAC
CGCACAGCAAGCGGCCGCTGATCTTCAGACCTGGAGGAGGAGATATGAGGGACAATTGGAGAAGTGAATT
ATATAAATATAAAGTAGTAAAAATTGAACCATTAGGAGTAGCACCCACCAAGGCAAAGAGAAGAGTGGTG
CAGAGAGAAAAAAGAGCAGTGGGAATAGGAGCTTTGTTCCTTGGGTTCTTGGGAGCAGCAGGAAGCACTA
TGGGCGCAGCGTCAATGACGCTGACGGTACAGGCCAGACAATTATTGTCTGGTATAGTGCAGCAGCAGAA
CAATTTGCTGAGGGCTATTGAGGCGCAACAGCATCTGTTGCAACTCACAGTCTGGGGCATCAAGCAGCTC
CAGGCAAGAATCCTGGCTGTGGAAAGATACCTAAAGGATCAACAGCTCCTGGGGATTTGGGGTTGCTCTG
GAAAACTCATTTGCACCACTGCTGTGCCTTGGAATGCTAGTTGGAGTAATAAATCTCTGGAACAGATTTG
GAATCACACGACCTGGATGGAGTGGGACAGAGAAATTAACAATTACACAAGCTTAATACACTCCTTAATT
GAAGAATCGCAAAACCAGCAAGAAAAGAATGAACAAGAATTATTGGAATTAGATAAATGGGCAAGTTTGT
GGAATTGGTTTAACATAACAAATTGGCTGTGGTATATAAAATTATTCATAATGATAGTAGGAGGCTTGGT
AGGTTTAAGAATAGTTTTTGCTGTACTTTCTATAGTGAATAGAGTTAGGCAGGGATATTCACCATTATCG
TTTCAGACCCACCTCCCAACCCCGAGGGGACCCATGCATTGCATCTCAATTAGTCAGCAACCAGGTGTGG
AAAGTCCCCAGGCTCCCCAGCAGGCAGAAGTATGCAAAGCATGCGTCTCAATTAGTCAGCAACCATAGTC
CCGCCCCTAACTCCGCCCATCCCGCCCCTAACTCCGCCCAGTTCCGCCCATTCTCCGCCCCATGGCTGAC
TAATTTTTTTTATTTATGCAGAGGCCGAGGCCGCCTCGGCCTCTGAGCTATTCCAGAAGTAGTGAGGAGG
CTTTTTTGGAGGCCTAGGCTTTTGCAAAAAGCTTTCTAGAGGTACCACCGGAGCTTACCATGACCGAGTA
CAAGCCCACGGTGCGCCTCGCCACCCGCGACGACGTCCCCAGGGCCGTACGCACCCTCGCCGCCGCGTTC
GCCGACTACCCCGCCACGCGCCACACCGTCGATCCGGACCGCCACATCGAGCGGGTCACCGAGCTGCAAG
AACTCTTCCTCACGCGCGTCGGGCTCGACATCGGCAAGGTGTGGGTCGCGGACGACGGCGCCGCCGTGGC
GGTCTGGACCACGCCGGAGAGCGTCGAAGCGGGGGCGGTGTTCGCCGAGATCGGCCCGCGCATGGCCGAG
TTGAGCGGTTCCCGGCTGGCCGCGCAGCAACAGATGGAAGGCCTCCTGGCGCCGCACCGGCCCAAGGAGC
CCGCGTGGTTCCTGGCCACCGTCGGCGTCTCGCCCGACCACCAGGGCAAGGGTCTGGGCAGCGCCGTCGT
GCTCCCCGGAGTGGAGGCGGCCGAGCGCGCCGGGGTGCCCGCCTTCCTGGAGACCTCCGCGCCCCGCAAC
CTCCCCTTCTACGAGCGGCTCGGCTTCACCGTCACCGCCGACGTCGAGGTGCCCGAAGGACCGCGCACCT
GGTGCATGACCCGCAAGCCCGGTGCCAGTTAACGAATTCTAGATCTTGAGACAAATGGCAGTATTCATCC
ACAATTTTAAAAGAAAAGGGGGGATTGGGGGGTACAGTGCAGGGGAAAGAATAGTAGACATAATAGCAAC
AGACATACAAACTAAAGAATTACAAAAACAAATTACAAAAATTCAAAATTTTCGGGTTTATTACAGGGAC
AGCAGAGATCCACTTTGGCGCCGGCTCGAGGCCTGCAGGTGCAAAGATGGATAAAGTTTTAAACAGAGAG
GAATCTTTGCAGCTAATGGACCTTCTAGGTCTTGAAAGGAGTGGGAATTGGCTCCGGTGCCCGTCAGTGG
GCAGAGCGCACATCGCCCACAGTCCCCGAGAAGTTGGGGGGAGGGGTCGGCAATTGAACCGGTGCCTAGA
GAAGGTGGCGCGGGGTAAACTGGGAAAGTGATGTCGTGTACTGGCTCCGCCTTTTTCCCGAGGGTGGGGG
AGAACCGTATATAAGTGCAGTAGTCGCCGTGAACGTTCTTTTTCGCAACGGGTTTGCCGCCAGAACACAG
GTAAGTGCCGTGTGTGGTTCCCGCGGGCCTGGCCTCTTTACGGGTTATGGCCCTTGCGTGCCTTGAATTA
CTTCCACCTGGCTGCAGTACGTGATTCTTGATCCCGAGCTTCGGGTTGGAAGTGGGTGGGAGAGTTCGAG
GCCTTGCGCTTAAGGAGCCCCTTCGCCTCGTGCTTGAGTTGAGGCCTGGCCTGGGCGCTGGGGCCGCCGC
GTGCGAATCTGGTGGCACCTTCGCGCCTGTCTCGCTGCTTTCGATAAGTCTCTAGCCATTTAAAATTTTT
GATGACCTGCTGCGACGCTTTTTTTCTGGCAAGATAGTCTTGTAAATGCGGGCCAAGATCTGCACACTGG
TATTTCGGTTTTTGGGGCCGCGGGCGGCGACGGGGCCCGTGCGTCCCAGCGCACATGTTCGGCGAGGCGG
GGCCTGCGAGCGCGGCCACCGAGAATCGGACGGGGGTAGTCTCAAGCTGGCCGGCCTGCTCTGGTGCCTG
GCCTCGCGCCGCCGTGTATCGCCCCGCCCTGGGCGGCAAGGCTGGCCCGGTCGGCACCAGTTGCGTGAGC
GGAAAGATGGCCGCTTCCCGGCCCTGCTGCAGGGAGCTCAAAATGGAGGACGCGGCGCTCGGGAGAGCGG
GCGGGTGAGTCACCCACACAAAGGAAAAGGGCCTTTCCGTCCTCAGCCGTCGCTTCATGTGACTCCACGG
AGTACCGGGCGCCGTCCAGGCACCTCGATTAGTTCTCGAGCTTTTGGAGTACGTCGTCTTTAGGTTGGGG
GGAGGGGTTTTATGCGATGGAGTTTCCCCACACTGAGTGGGTGGAGACTGAAGTTAGGCCAGCTTGGCAC
TTGATGTAATTCTCCTTGGAATTTGCCCTTTTTGAGTTTGGATCTTGGTTCATTCTCAAGCCTCAGACAG
TGGTTCAAAGTTTTTTTCTTCCATTTCAGGTGTCGTGAGGCTAGCACCGCCACCATGACCACGCTGGCCG
GCGCTGTGCCCAGGATGATGCGGCCGGGCCCGGGGCAGAACTACCCGCGTAGCGGGTTCCCGCTGGAAGT
GTCCACTCCCCTCGGCCAGGGCCGCGTCAACCAGCTCGGCGGTGTTTTTATCAACGGCAGGCCGCTGCCC
AACCACATCCGCCACAAGATCGTGGAGATGGCCCACCACGGCATCCGGCCCTGCGTCATCTCGCGCCAGC
TGCGCGTGTCCCACGGCTGCGTCTCCAAGATCCTGTGCAGGTACCAGGAGACTGGCTCCATACGTCCTGG
TGCCATCGGCGGCAGCAAGCCCAAGCAGGTGACAACGCCTGACGTGGAGAAGAAAATTGAGGAATACAAA
AGAGAGAACCCGGGCATGTTCAGCTGGGAAATCCGAGACAAATTACTCAAGGACGCGGTCTGTGATCGAA
ACACCGTGCCGTCAGTGAGTTCCATCAGCCGCATCCTGAGAAGTAAATTCGGGAAAGGTGAAGAGGAGGA
GGCCGACTTGGAGAGGAAGGAGGCAGAGGAAAGCGAGAAGAAGGCCAAACACAGCATCGACGGCATCCTG
AGCGAGCGAGGAAAGGCCCTGGTCTCCGGAGTTTCCTCGCATTAGTAATGAACTAGTCCGTAACTTGAAA
GTATTTCGATTTCTTGGCTTTATATATCTTGTGGAAAGGACGATTTGATATCGTACTTCTCACAAATACG
CGTTAAGTCGACAATCAACCTCTGGATTACAAAATTTGTGAAAGATTGACTGGTATTCTTAACTATGTTG
CTCCTTTTACGCTATGTGGATACGCTGCTTTAATGCCTTTGTATCATGCTATTGCTTCCCGTATGGCTTT
CATTTTCTCCTCCTTGTATAAATCCTGGTTGCTGTCTCTTTATGAGGAGTTGTGGCCCGTTGTCAGGCAA
CGTGGCGTGGTGTGCACTGTGTTTGCTGACGCAACCCCCACTGGTTGGGGCATTGCCACCACCTGTCAGC
TCCTTTCCGGGACTTTCGCTTTCCCCCTCCCTATTGCCACGGCGGAACTCATCGCCGCCTGCCTTGCCCG
CTGCTGGACAGGGGCTCGGCTGTTGGGCACTGACAATTCCGTGGTGTTGTCGGGGAAATCATCGTCCTTT
CCTTGGCTGCTCGCCTGTGTTGCCACCTGGATTCTGCGCGGGACGTCCTTCTGCTACGTCCCTTCGGCCC
TCAATCCAGCGGACCTTCCTTCCCGCGGCCTGCTGCCGGCTCTGCGGCCTCTTCCGCGTCTTCGCCTTCG
CCCTCAGACGAGTCGGATCTCCCTTTGGGCCGCCTCCCCGCGTCGACTTTAAGACCAATGACTTACAAGG
CAGCTGTAGATCTTAGCCACTTTTTAAAAGAAAAGGGGGGACTGGAAGGGCTAATTCACTCCCAACGAAG
ACAAGATCTGCTTTTTGCTTGTACTGGGTCTCTCTGGTTAGACCAGATCTGAGCCTGGGAGCTCTCTGGC
TAACTAGGGAACCCACTGCTTAAGCCTCAATAAAGCTTGCCTTGAGTGCTTCAAGTAGTGTGTGCCCGTC
TGTTGTGTGACTCTGGTAACTAGAGATCCCTCAGACCCTTTTAGTCAGTGTGGAAAATCTCTAGCAGTAC
GTATAGTAGTTCATGTCATCTTATTATTCAGTATTTATAACTTGCAAAGAAATGAATATCAGAGAGTGAG
AGGAACTTGTTTATTGCAGCTTATAATGGTTACAAATAAAGCAATAGCATCACAAATTTCACAAATAAAG
CATTTTTTTCACTGCATTCTAGTTGTGGTTTGTCCAAACTCATCAATGTATCTTATCATGTCTGGCTCTA
GCTATCCCGCCCCTAACTCCGCCCATCCCGCCCCTAACTCCGCCCAGTTCCGCCCATTCTCCGCCCCATG
GCTGACTAATTTTTTTTATTTATGCAGAGGCCGAGGCCGCCTCGGCCTCTGAGCTATTCCAGAAGTAGTG
AGGAGGCTTTTTTGGAGGCCTAGGGACGTACCCAATTCGCCCTATAGTGAGTCGTATTACGCGCGCTCAC
TGGCCGTCGTTTTACAACGTCGTGACTGGGAAAACCCTGGCGTTACCCAACTTAATCGCCTTGCAGCACA
TCCCCCTTTCGCCAGCTGGCGTAATAGCGAAGAGGCCCGCACCGATCGCCCTTCCCAACAGTTGCGCAGC
CTGAATGGCGAATGGG
[124 nt withheld, positions 6317-6440]
C
[91 nt withheld, positions 6442-6532]
A
[49 nt withheld, positions 6534-6582]
CCTTTGACGTTGGAGTCCACGTTCTTT
[37 nt withheld, positions 6610-6646]
ACCCTATCTCGGTCTATTCTTTTGATTTATAAGGGATTTTGCCGATTTCGGCCTATTGGTTAAAAAATGA
GCTGATTTAACAAAAATTTAACGCGAATTTTAACAAAATATTAACGCTTACAATTTAGGTGGCACTTTTC
GGGGAAATGTGCGCGGAACCCCTATTTGTTTATTTTTCTAAATACATTCAAATATGTATCCGCTCATGAG
ACAATAACCCTGATAAATGCTTCAATAATATTGAAAAAGGAAGAGTATGAGTATTCAACATTTCCGTGTC
GCCCTTATTCCCTTTTTTGCGGCATTTTGCCTTCCTGTTTTTGCTCACCCAGAAACGCTGGTGAAAGTAA
AAGATGCTGAAGATCAGTTGGGTGCACGAGTGGGTTACATCGAACTGGATCTCAACAGCGGTAAGATCCT
TGAGAGTTTTCGCCCCGAAGAACGTTTTCCAATGATGAGCACTTTTAAAGTTCTGCTATGTGGCGCGGTA
TTATCCCGTATTGACGCCGGGCAAGAGCAACTCGGTCGCCGCATACACTATTCTCAGAATGACTTGGTTG
AGTACTCACCAGTCACAGAAAAGCATCTTACGGATGGCATGACAGTAAGAGAATTATGCAGTGCTGCCAT
AACCATGAGTGATAACACTGCGGCCAACTTACTTCTGACAACGATCGGAGGACCGAAGGAGCTAACCGCT
TTTTTGCACAACATGGGGGATCATGTAACTCGCCTTGATCGTTGGGAACCGGAGCTGAATGAAGCCATAC
CAAACGACGAGCGTGACACCACGATGCCTGTAGCAATGGCAACAACGTTGCGCAAACTATTAACTGGCGA
ACTACTTACTCTAGCTTCCCGGCAACAATTAATAGACTGGATGGAGGCGGATAAAGTTGCAGGACCACTT
CTGCGCTCGGCCCTTCCGGCTGGCTGGTTTATTGCTGATAAATCTGGAGCCGGTGAGCGTGGGTCTCGCG
GTATCATTGCAGCACTGGGGCCAGATGGTAAGCCCTCCCGTATCGTAGTTATCTACACGACGGGGAGTCA
GGCAACTATGGATGAACGAAATAGACAGATCGCTGAGATAGGTGCCTCACTGATTAAGCATTGGTAACTG
TCAGACCAAGTTTACTCATATATACTTTAGATTGATTTAAAACTTCATTTTTAATTTAAAAGGATCTAGG
TGAAGATCCTTTTTGATAATCTCATGACCAAAATCCCTTAACGTGAGTTTTCGTTCCACTGAGCGTCAGA
CCCCGTAGAAAAGATCAAAGGATCTTCTTGAGATCCTTTTTTTCTGCGCGTAATCTGCTGCTTGCAAACA
AAAAAACCACCGCTACCAGCGGTGGTTTGTTTGCCGGATCAAGAGCTACCAACTCTTTTTCCGAAGGTAA
CTGGCTTCAGCAGAGCGCAGATACCAAATACTGTTCTTCTAGTGTAGCCGTAGTTAGGCCACCACTTCAA
GAACTCTGTAGCACCGCCTACATACCTCGCTCTGCTAATCCTGTTACCAGTGGCTGCTGCCAGTGGCGAT
AAGTCGTGTCTTACCGGGTTGGACTCAAGACGATAGTTACCGGATAAGGCGCAGCGGTCGGGCTGAACGG
GGGGTTCGTGCACACAGCCCAGCTTGGAGCGAACGACCTACACCGAACTGAGATACCTACAGCGTGAGCT
ATGAGAAAGCGCCACGCTTCCCGAAGGGAGAAAGGCGGACAGGTATCCGGTAAGCGGCAGGGTCGGAACA
GGAGAGCGCACGAGGGAGCTTCCAGGGGGAAACGCCTGGTATCTTTATAGTCCTGTCGGGTTTCGCCACC
TCTGACTTGAGCGTCGATTTTTGTGATGCTCGTCAGGGGGGCGGAGCCTATGGAAAAACGCCAGCAACGC
GGCCTTTTTACGGTTCCTGGCCTTTTGCTGGCCTTTTGCTCACATGTTCTTTCCTGCGTTATCCCCTGAT
TCTGTGGATAACCGTATTACCGCCTTTGAGTGAGCTGATACCGCTCGCCGCAGCCGAACGACCGAGCGCA
GCGAGTCAGTGAGCGAGGAAGCGGAAGAGCGCCCAATACGCAAACCGCCTCTCCCCGCGCGTTGGCCGAT
TCATTAATGCAGCTGGCACGACAGGTTTCCCGACTGGAAAGCGGGCAGTGAGCGCAACGCAATTAATGTG
AGTTAGCTCACTCATTAGGCACCCCAGGCTTTACACTTTATGCTTCCGGCTCGTATGTTGTGTGGAATTG
TGAGCGGATAACAATTTCACACAGGAAACAGCTATGACCATGATTACGCCAAGCGCGCAATTAACCCTCA
CTAAAGGGAACAAAAGCTGGAGCTGCAAGC
