>Addgene plasmid #142345 | TFORF2644 | depositor partial sequence | sequence record 279173 | Insert
ACCGCCACCATGACCACGCTGGCCGGCGCTGTGCCCAGGATGATGCGGCCGGGCCCGGGGCAGAACTACC
CGCGTAGCGGGTTCCCGCTGGAAGTGTCCACTCCCCTCGGCCAGGGCCGCGTCAACCAGCTCGGCGGTGT
TTTTATCAACGGCAGGCCGCTGCCCAACCACATCCGCCACAAGATCGTGGAGATGGCCCACCACGGCATC
CGGCCCTGCGTCATCTCGCGCCAGCTGCGCGTGTCCCACGGCTGCGTCTCCAAGATCCTGTGCAGGTACC
AGGAGACTGGCTCCATACGTCCTGGTGCCATCGGCGGCAGCAAGCCCAAGCAGGTGACAACGCCTGACGT
GGAGAAGAAAATTGAGGAATACAAAAGAGAGAACCCGGGCATGTTCAGCTGGGAAATCCGAGACAAATTA
CTCAAGGACGCGGTCTGTGATCGAAACACCGTGCCGTCAGTGAGTTCCATCAGCCGCATCCTGAGAAGTA
AATTCGGGAAAGGTGAAGAGGAGGAGGCCGACTTGGAGAGGAAGGAGGCAGAGGAAAGCGAGAAGAAGGC
CAAACACAGCATCGACGGCATCCTGAGCGAGCGAGGAAAGGCCCTGGTCTCCGGAGTTTCCTCGCATTAG
TAATGAACTAGTCCGTAACTTGAAAGTATTTCGATTTCTTGGCTTTATATATCTTGTGGAAAGGACGATT
TGATATCGTACTTCTCACAAAT
