>Addgene plasmid #142345 | TFORF2644 | depositor partial sequence | sequence record 279174 | Barcode
TTTGATATCGTACTTCTCACAAAT
